Addgene plasmid #31726: pDONR223-MCU
Depositing lab: Vamsi Mootha. Depositing organization: Massachusetts General Hospital. Publication: Integrative genomics identifies MCU as an essential component of the mitochondrial calcium uniporter. Baughman JM, Perocchi F, Girgis HS, Plovanich M, Belcher-Timme CA, Sancak Y, Bao XR, Strittmatter L, Goldberger O, Bogorad RL, Koteliansky V, Mootha VK. Nature. 2011 Jun 19;476(7360):341-5. doi: 10.1038/nature10234. PubMed 21685886.
Backbone
  Vector backbone: pDONR223
  Backbone manufacturer: Invitrogen
  Backbone size w/o insert (bp): 2787
  Modifications to backbone: None
  Vector type: pDONR Gateway
Growth in bacteria
  Bacterial resistance: Spectinomycin, 50 μg/mL
  Growth temperature: 37°C
  Growth strain: Top10/P3
  Copy number: Unknown
Gene/Insert
  Gene/Insert name: MCU (alt name: CCDC109A)
  Species: H. sapiens (human)
  Insert size (bp): 1056
  Mutation: *
  GenBank ID: NM_138357
  Entrez Gene: MCU (a.k.a. C10orf42, CCDC109A, HsMCU)
  Promoter: None
  Tag / fusion protein: None
  Cloning method: Gateway Cloning
  Sequencing primers: 5′ M13 (-21) Forward; 3′ M13 Reverse
Resource information
  A portion of this plasmid was derived from a plasmid made by: Marc Vidal's lab originally made this construct (PMID15489335). Via collaboration we received it and sequence verified it for use in the paper associated with this entry. The Vidal/Mootha collaboration was cited in Pagliarini et al, 2008, Cell. (PMID 18614015)
Terms and licenses: Academic/Nonprofit Terms; Industry Terms: Not Available to Industry
Depositor comments: *A3T aa residue substitution in MCU, which is not known to affect protein function
How to cite: pDONR223-MCU was a gift from Vamsi Mootha (Addgene plasmid # 31726 ; http://n2t.net/addgene:31726 ; RRID:Addgene_31726)
