[The description below was written by a language model from this plasmid's Addgene catalogue record and pLannotate feature annotations shown in this document.]
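Description:
pDONR223-MCU is a Gateway entry clone built on the Invitrogen pDONR223 donor backbone, carrying the open reading frame of human MCU (also known as CCDC109A or C10orf42), the gene identified as an essential component of the mitochondrial calcium uniporter. The plasmid is about 3.8 kb in total, with a recorded insert of roughly 1.06 kb. It is propagated in E. coli from a high-copy ColE1/pUC-type origin and selected with spectinomycin through the aadA aminoglycoside adenylyltransferase gene, which appears to be driven by the integron-derived Pc promoter fragment annotated upstream. Short lacI, lacZα and gentamicin-resistance fragments in the feature table are backbone remnants rather than functional genes.

The MCU coding sequence has no promoter and no tag, so the plasmid is not an expression construct in its own right. The ORF sits between two attL recombination sites, annotated by the software as attL3 and attL2. These sites allow an LR Clonase reaction to move the ORF directionally into any compatible attR-containing destination vector, which then supplies the promoter, tags or viral elements needed for a given experiment. The rrnB T1 and T2 terminators upstream of the cassette insulate it from read-through transcription, and a T7 promoter lies just downstream of the insert, pointing back toward it. M13 forward and reverse primer sites flank the cassette for sequence verification.

The depositor notes an A3T amino-acid substitution in MCU that is not known to affect protein function. The clone originated from a human ORF collection and was sequence verified by the depositing lab. It serves as a source clone for generating MCU expression constructs used in studies of mitochondrial calcium uptake.
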