Features (pLannotate 1.2.2; 12 found; start..end, strand, type, name):
    121..213     +  CDS            lacI (fragment): lac repressor; lacI; The lac repressor binds to the lac operator to inhibit transcription in E. coli. This inhibition can be relieved by adding lactose or isopropyl-β-D-thiogalactopyranoside (IPTG).
    268..295     -  terminator     rrnB T2 terminator: transcription terminator T2 from the E. coli rrnB gene
    427..470     +  terminator     rrnB T1 terminator: Escherichia coli rrnB; transcription terminator T1 from the E. coli rrnB gene
    517..553     -  CDS            lacZα (fragment): LacZα fragment of β-galactosidase; lacZ fragment
    570..665     +  protein_bind   attL3: mutant version of attL; recombination site for the Gateway® LR reaction LR Clonase™
    668..1720    +  CDS            MCU: MCU_HUMAN - Also known as C10orf42 From Homo sapiens (Human).
   1723..1821    -  protein_bind   attL2: mutant version of attL; recombination site for the Gateway® LR reaction LR Clonase™
   1839..1857    -  promoter       T7 promoter: promoter for bacteriophage T7 RNA polymerase
   2047..2070    +  promoter       Pc promoter (fragment): intI1 (promoter lies within the coding sequence); class 1 integron promoter
   2246..2302    +  CDS            GmR (fragment): gentamycin acetyltransferase; aacC1; confers resistance to gentamycin
   2309..3100    +  CDS            SmR: aminoglycoside adenylyltransferase (Murphy, 1985); aadA; confers resistance to spectinomycin and streptomycin
   3193..3781    +  rep_origin     ori: high-copy-number ColE1/pMB1/pBR322/pUC origin of replication
>Addgene plasmid #31726 | pDONR223-MCU | depositor full sequence | sequence record 35615 | pDONR223-MCU sequence 3843 bps
CTTTCCTGCGTTATCCCCTGATTCTGTGGATAACCGTATTACCGCCTTTGAGTGAGCTGATACCGCTCGC
CGCAGCCGAACGACCGAGCGCAGCGAGTCAGTGAGCGAGGAAGCGGAAGAGCGCCCAATACGCAAACCGC
CTCTCCCCGCGCGTTGGCCGATTCATTAATGCAGCTGGCACGACAGGTTTCCCGACTGGAAAGCGGGCAG
TGAGCGCAACGCAATTAATACGCGTACCGCTAGCCAGGAAGAGTTTGTAGAAACGCAAAAAGGCCATCCG
TCAGGATGGCCTTCTGCTTAGTTTGATGCCTGGCAGTTTATGGCGGGCGTCCTGCCCGCCACCCTCCGGG
CCGTTGCTTCACAACGTTCAAATCCGCTCCCGGCGGATTTGTCCTACTCAGGAGAGCGTTCACCGACAAA
CAACAGATAAAACGAAAGGCCCAGTCTTCCGACTGAGCCTTTCGTTTTATTTGATGCCTGGCAGTTCCCT
ACTCTCGCGTTAACGCTAGCATGGATGTTTTCCCAGTCACGACGTTGTAAAACGACGGCCAGTCTTAAGC
TCGGGCCCCAAATAATGATTTTATTTTGACTGATAGTGACCTGTTCGTTGCAACAAATTGATGAGCAATG
CTTTTTTATAATGCCAACTTTGTACAAAAAAGTTGGCATGGCGGCCGCCGCAGGTAGATCGCTCCTGCTG
CTCCTCTCCTCTCGGGGCGGCGGCGGCGGGGGCGCCGGCGGCTGCGGGGCGCTGACTGCCGGCTGCTTCC
CTGGGCTGGGCGTCAGCCGCCACCGGCAGCAGCAGCACCACCGGACGGTACACCAGAGGATCGCTTCCTG
GCAGAATTTGGGAGCTGTTTATTGCAGCACTGTTGTGCCCTCTGATGATGTTACAGTGGTTTATCAAAAT
GGGTTACCTGTGATATCTGTGAGGCTACCATCCCGGCGTGAACGCTGTCAGTTCACACTCAAGCCTATCT
CTGACTCTGTTGGTGTATTTTTACGACAACTGCAAGAAGAGGATCGGGGAATTGACAGAGTTGCTATCTA
TTCACCAGATGGTGTTCGCGTTGCTGCTTCAACAGGAATAGACCTCCTCCTCCTTGATGACTTTAAGCTG
GTCATTAATGACTTAACATACCACGTACGACCACCAAAAAGAGACCTCTTAAGTCATGAAAATGCAGCAA
CGCTGAATGATGTAAAGACATTGGTCCAGCAACTATACACCACACTGTGCATTGAGCAGCACCAGTTAAA
CAAGGAAAGGGAGCTTATTGAAAGACTAGAGGATCTCAAAGAGCAGCTGGCTCCCCTGGAAAAGGTACGA
ATTGAGATTAGCAGAAAAGCTGAGAAGAGGACCACTTTGGTGCTATGGGGTGGCCTTGCCTACATGGCCA
CACAGTTTGGCATTTTGGCCCGGCTTACCTGGTGGGAATATTCCTGGGACATCATGGAGCCAGTAACATA
CTTCATCACTTATGGAAGTGCCATGGCAATGTATGCATATTTTGTAATGACACGCCAGGAATATGTTTAT
CCAGAAGCCAGAGACAGACAATACTTACTATTTTTCCATAAAGGAGCCAAAAAGTCACGTTTTGACCTAG
AGAAATACAATCAACTCAAGGATGCAATTGCTCAGGCAGAAATGGACCTTAAGAGACTGAGAGACCCATT
ACAAGTACATCTGCCTCTCCGACAAATTGGTGAAAAAGATTGCCCAACTTTCTTGTACAAAGTTGGCATT
ATAAGAAAGCATTGCTTATCAATTTGTTGCAACGAACAGGTCACTATCAGTCAAAATAAAATCATTATTT
GCCATCCAGCTGATATCCCCTATAGTGAGTCGTATTACATGGTCATAGCTGTTTCCTGGCAGCTCTGGCC
CGTGTCTCAAAATCTCTGATGTTACATTGCACAAGATAAAAATATATCATCATGCCTCCTCTAGACCAGC
CAGGACAGAAATGCCTCGACTTCGCTGCTGCCCAAGGTTGCCGGGTGACGCACACCGTGGAAACGGATGA
AGGCACGAACCCAGTGGACATAAGCCTGTTCGGTTCGTAAGCTGTAATGCAAGTAGCGTATGCGCTCACG
CAACTGGTCCAGAACCTTGACCGAACGCAGCGGTGGTAACGGCGCAGTGGCGGTTTTCATGGCTTGTTAT
GACTGTTTTTTTGGGGTACAGTCTATGCCTCGGGCATCCAAGCAGCAAGCGCGTTACGCCGTGGGTCGAT
GTTTGATGTTATGGAGCAGCAACGATGTTACGCAGCAGGGCAGTCGCCCTAAAACAAAGTTAAACATCAT
GAGGGAAGCGGTGATCGCCGAAGTATCGACTCAACTATCAGAGGTAGTTGGCGTCATCGAGCGCCATCTC
GAACCGACGTTGCTGGCCGTACATTTGTACGGCTCCGCAGTGGATGGCGGCCTGAAGCCACACAGTGATA
TTGATTTGCTGGTTACGGTGACCGTAAGGCTTGATGAAACAACGCGGCGAGCTTTGATCAACGACCTTTT
GGAAACTTCGGCTTCCCCTGGAGAGAGCGAGATTCTCCGCGCTGTAGAAGTCACCATTGTTGTGCACGAC
GACATCATTCCGTGGCGTTATCCAGCTAAGCGCGAACTGCAATTTGGAGAATGGCAGCGCAATGACATTC
TTGCAGGTATCTTCGAGCCAGCCACGATCGACATTGATCTGGCTATCTTGCTGACAAAAGCAAGAGAACA
TAGCGTTGCCTTGGTAGGTCCAGCGGCGGAGGAACTCTTTGATCCGGTTCCTGAACAGGATCTATTTGAG
GCGCTAAATGAAACCTTAACGCTATGGAACTCGCCGCCCGACTGGGCTGGCGATGAGCGAAATGTAGTGC
TTACGTTGTCCCGCATTTGGTACAGCGCAGTAACCGGCAAAATCGCGCCGAAGGATGTCGCTGCCGACTG
GGCAATGGAGCGCCTGCCGGCCCAGTATCAGCCCGTCATACTTGAAGCTAGACAGGCTTATCTTGGACAA
GAAGAAGATCGCTTGGCCTCGCGCGCAGATCAGTTGGAAGAATTTGTCCACTACGTGAAAGGCGAGATCA
CCAAGGTAGTCGGCAAATAACCCTCGAGCCACCCATGACCAAAATCCCTTAACGTGAGTTACGCGTCGTT
CCACTGAGCGTCAGACCCCGTAGAAAAGATCAAAGGATCTTCTTGAGATCCTTTTTTTCTGCGCGTAATC
TGCTGCTTGCAAACAAAAAAACCACCGCTACCAGCGGTGGTTTGTTTGCCGGATCAAGAGCTACCAACTC
TTTTTCCGAAGGTAACTGGCTTCAGCAGAGCGCAGATACCAAATACTGTCCTTCTAGTGTAGCCGTAGTT
AGGCCACCACTTCAAGAACTCTGTAGCACCGCCTACATACCTCGCTCTGCTAATCCTGTTACCAGTGGCT
GCTGCCAGTGGCGATAAGTCGTGTCTTACCGGGTTGGACTCAAGACGATAGTTACCGGATAAGGCGCAGC
GGTCGGGCTGAACGGGGGGTTCGTGCACACAGCCCAGCTTGGAGCGAACGACCTACACCGAACTGAGATA
CCTACAGCGTGAGCATTGAGAAAGCGCCACGCTTCCCGAAGGGAGAAAGGCGGACAGGTATCCGGTAAGC
GGCAGGGTCGGAACAGGAGAGCGCACGAGGGAGCTTCCAGGGGGAAACGCCTGGTATCTTTATAGTCCTG
TCGGGTTTCGCCACCTCTGACTTGAGCGTCGATTTTTGTGATGCTCGTCAGGGGGGCGGAGCCTATGGAA
AAACGCCAGCAACGCGGCCTTTTTACGGTTCCTGGCCTTTTGCTGGCCTTTTGCTCACATGTT
