>Addgene plasmid #31726 | pDONR223-MCU | addgene partial sequence | sequence record 36762 | M13rev
ACNNGGGGANCAGCTGGATGGCAAATAATGATTTTATTTTGACTGATAGTGACCTGTTCGTTGCAACAAA
TTGATAAGCAATGCTTTCTTATAATGCCAACTTTGTACAAGAAAGTTGGGCAATCTTTTTCACCAATTTG
TCGGAGAGGCAGATGTACTTGTAATGGGTCTCTCAGTCTCTTAAGGTCCATTTCTGCCTGAGCAATTGCA
TCCTTGAGTTGATTGTATTTCTCTAGGTCAAAACGTGACTTTTTGGCTCCTTTATGGAAAAATAGTAAGT
ATTGTCTGTCTCTGGCTTCTGGATAAACATATTCCTGGCGTGTCATTACAAAATATGCATACATTGCCAT
GGCACTTCCATAAGTGATGAAGTATGTTACTGGCTCCATGATGTCCCAGGAATATTCCCACCAGGTAAGC
CGGGCCAAAATGCCAAACTGTGTGGCCATGTAGGCAAGGCCACCCCATAGCACCAAAGTGGTCCTCTTCT
CAGCTTTTCTGCTAATCTCAATTCGTACCTTTTCCAGGGGAGCCAGCTGCTCTTTGAGATCCTCTAGTCT
TTCAATAAGCTCCCTTTCCTTGTTTAACTGGTGCTGCTCAATGCACAGTGTGGTGTATAGTTGCTGGACC
AATGTCTTTACATCATTCAGCGTTGCTGCATTTTCATGACTTAAGAGGTCTCTTTTTGGTGGTCGTACGT
GGTATGTTAAGTCATTAATGACCAGCTTAAAGTCATCAAGGAGGAGGAGGTCTATTCCTGTTGAAGCAGC
AACGCGAACACCATCTGGTGAATAGATAGCAACTCTGTCAATTCCCCGATCCTCTTCTTGCAGTTGTCGT
AAAAATACACCAACAGAGTCAGAGATAGGCTTGAGTGTGAACTGACAGCGTTCACGCCGGGATGGTAGCC
TCACAGATATCACAGGTAACCCATTTTGAA
