>Addgene plasmid #31726 | pDONR223-MCU | addgene partial sequence | sequence record 84851 | M13pUC-Fwd 5'-CCCAGTCACGACGTTGTAAAACG-3'
TTAAGCTCGGGCCCCAAATAATGATTTTATTTTGACTGATAGTGACCTGTTCGTTGCAACAAATTGATGA
GCAATGCTTTTTTATAATGCCAACTTTGTACAAAAAAGTTGGCATGGCGACCGCCGCAGGTAGATCGCTC
CTGCTGCTCCTCTCCTCTCGGGGCGGCGGCGGCGGGGGCGCCGGCGGCTGCGGGGCGCTGACTGCCGGCT
GCTTCCCTGGGCTGGGCGTCAGCCGCCACCGGCAGCAGCAGCACCACCGGACGGTACACCAGAGGATCGC
TTCCTGGCAGAATTTGGGAGCTGTTTATTGCAGCACTGTTGTGCCCTCTGATGATGTTACAGTGGTTTAT
CAAAATGGGTTACCTGTGATATCTGTGAGGCTACCATCCCGGCGTGAACGCTGTCAGTTCACACTCAAGC
CTATCTCTGACTCTGTTGGTGTATTTTTACGACAACTGCAAGAAGAGGATCGGGGAATTGACAGAGTTGC
TATCTATTCACCAGATGGTGTTCGCGTTGCTGCTTCAACAGGAATAGACCTCCTCCTCCTTGATGACTTT
AAGCTGGTCATTAATGACTTAACATACCACGTACGACCACCAAAAAGAGACCTCTTAAGTCATGAAAATG
CAGCAACGCTGAATGATGTAAAGACATTGGTCCAGCAACTATACACCACACTGTGCATTGAGCAGCACCA
GTTAAACAAGGAAAGGGAGCTTATTGAAAGACTAGAGGATCTCAAAGAGCAGCTGGCTCCCCTGGAAAAG
GTACGAATTGAGATTAGCAGAAAAGCTGAGAAGAGGACCACTTTGGTGCTATGGGGTGGCCTTGCCTACA
TGGCCACACAGTTTGGCATTTTGGCCCGGCTTACCTGGTGGGAATATTCCTGGGACATCATGGAGCCAGT
AACATACTTCATCACTTATGGAAGTGCCATGGCAATGTATGCATATTTTGTAATGACACGCCAGGAATAT
GTTTATCCAGAAGCCAGAGACAGACAATACTTACTATTTTT
